>Addgene plasmid #185266 | pST_DHN_VrDHN1a (or YSK2) (pBS0807) | addgene full sequence | sequence record 363793 | Addgene NGS Result
CGTCGACGGATCGGGAGATCTCCCGATCCCCTATGGTGCACTCTCAGTACAATCTGCTCTGATGCCGCAT
AGTTAAGCCAGTATCTGCTCCCTGCTTGTGTGTTGGAGGTCGCTGAGTAGTGCGCGAGCAAAATTTAAGC
TACAACAAGGCAAGGCTTGACCGACAATTGCATGAAGAATCTGCTTAGGGTTAGGCGTTTTGCGCTGCTT
CGCGATGTACGGGCCAGATATACGCGTTGACATTGATTATTGACTAGTTATTAATAGTAATCAATTACGG
GGTCATTAGTTCATAGCCCATATATGGAGTTCCGCGTTACATAACTTACGGTAAATGGCCCGCCTGGCTG
ACCGCCCAACGACCCCCGCCCATTGACGTCAATAATGACGTATGTTCCCATAGTAACGCCAATAGGGACT
TTCCATTGACGTCAATGGGTGGAGTATTTACGGTAAACTGCCCACTTGGCAGTACATCAAGTGTATCATA
TGCCAAGTACGCCCCCTATTGACGTCAATGACGGTAAATGGCCCGCCTGGCATTATGCCCAGTACATGAC
CTTATGGGACTTTCCTACTTGGCAGTACATCTACGTATTAGTCATCGCTATTACCATGGTGATGCGGTTT
TGGCAGTACATCAATGGGCGTGGATAGCGGTTTGACTCACGGGGATTTCCAAGTCTCCACCCCATTGACG
TCAATGGGAGTTTGTTTTGGCACCAAAATCAACGGGACTTTCCAAAATGTCGTAACAACTCCGCCCCATT
GACGCAAATGGGCGGTAGGCGTGTACGGTGGGAGGTCTATATAAGCAGAGCTCTCTGGCTAACTAGAGAA
CCCACTGCTTACTGGCTTATCGAAATTAATACGACTCACTATAGGGAGACCCAAGCTGGCTAGCCACCAT
GGCCTACCAGCAGGACCCCTGCGCCAACCCCACCAGGCAGACCGGAAAGACCGGAGGACAGACCGACCAG
TACGGCAACCCCGTGCACCAGACCGAGGCCCTGGGAGCCTACGGAGCTGGAACCGGAACCGGCATGCACG
GAGGAGAGCACCAGCAGCAGCCCCACCAGCAGCCTGGAGTGCTGAACAGGAGCGGCAGCAGCAGCAGCGA
GGACGACGGCCAGGGAGGAAGGAGGAAGAAGGGCATGAAGGAGAAGATCAAGGAGAGGATCCCCGGCATG
GGCAGGAAGGACGAGCAGAAGCAGACCAGCGCCACCAGCACCCCCGGACAGGGCCAACAGCAGAAGGGCA
TGATGGAGAAGATCAAGGAGAAGCTGCCCGGCGCCCACTGAACCCGCTGATCAGCCTCGACTGTGCCTTC
TAGTTGCCAGCCATCTGTTGTTTGCCCCTCCCCCGTGCCTTCCTTGACCCTGGAAGGTGCCACTCCCACT
GTCCTTTCCTAATAAAATGAGGAAATTGCATCGCATTGTCTGAGTAGGTGTCATTCTATTCTGGGGGGTG
GGGTGGGGCAGGACAGCAAGGGGGAGGATTGGGAAGACAATAGCAGGCATGCTGGGGATGCGGTGGGCTC
TATGGCTTCTGAGGCGGAAAGAACCAGCTGGGGCTCTAGGGGGTATCCCC
[124 nt withheld, positions 1591-1714]
C
[91 nt withheld, positions 1716-1806]
A
[49 nt withheld, positions 1808-1856]
CCTTTGACGTTGGAGTCCACGTTCTTT
[37 nt withheld, positions 1884-1920]
ACCCTATCTCGGTCTATTCTTTTGATTTATAAGGGATTTTGCCGATTTCGGCCTATTGGTTAAAAAATGA
GCTGATTTAACAAAAATTTAACGCGAATTAATTCTGTGGAATGTGTGTCAGTTAGGGTGTGGAAAGTCCC
CAGGCTCCCCAGCAGGCAGAAGTATGCAAAGCATGCATCTCAATTAGTCAGCAACCAGGTGTGGAAAGTC
CCCAGGCTCCCCAGCAGGCAGAAGTATGCAAAGCATGCATCTCAATTAGTCAGCAACCATAGTCCCGCCC
CTAACTCCGCCCATCCCGCCCCTAACTCCGCCCAGTTCCGCCCATTCTCCGCCCCATGGCTGACTAATTT
TTTTTATTTATGCAGAGGCCGAGGCCGCCTCTGCCTCTGAGCTATTCCAGAAGTAGTGAGGAGGCTTTTT
TGGAGGCCTAGGCTTTTGCAAAAAGCTCCCGGGAGCTTGTATATCCATTTTCGGATCTGATCAGCACGTG
TTGACAATTAATCATCGGCATAGTATATCGGCATAGTATAATACGACAAGGTGAGGAACTAAACCATGGC
CAAGTTGACCAGTGCCGTTCCGGTGCTCACCGCGCGCGACGTCGCCGGAGCGGTCGAGTTCTGGACCGAC
CGGCTCGGGTTCTCCCGGGACTTCGTGGAGGACGACTTCGCCGGTGTGGTCCGGGACGACGTGACCCTGT
TCATCAGCGCGGTCCAGGACCAGGTGGTGCCGGACAACACCCTGGCCTGGGTGTGGGTGCGCGGCCTGGA
CGAGCTGTACGCCGAGTGGTCGGAGGTCGTGTCCACGAACTTCCGGGACGCCTCCGGGCCGGCCATGACC
GAGATCGGCGAGCAGCCGTGGGGGCGGGAGTTCGCCCTGCGCGACCCGGCCGGCAACTGCGTGCACTTCG
TGGCCGAGGAGCAGGACTGACACGTGCTACGAGATTTCGATTCCACCGCCGCCTTCTATGAAAGGTTGGG
CTTCGGAATCGTTTTCCGGGACGCCGGCTGGATGATCCTCCAGCGCGGGGATCTCATGCTGGAGTTCTTC
GCCCACCCCAACTTGTTTATTGCAGCTTATAATGGTTACAAATAAAGCAATAGCATCACAAATTTCACAA
ATAAAGCATTTTTTTCACTGCATTCTAGTTGTGGTTTGTCCAAACTCATCAATGTATCTTATCATGTCTG
TATACCGTCGACCTCTAGCTAGAGCTTGGCGTAATCATGGTCATAGCTGTTTCCTGTGTGAAATTGTTAT
CCGCTCACAATTCCACACAACATACGAGCCGGAAGCATAAAGTGTAAAGCCTGGGGTGCCTAATGAGTGA
GCTAACTTACATTAATTGCGTTGCGCTCACTGCCCGCTTTCCAGTCGGGAAACCTGTCGTGCCAGCTGCA
TTAATGAATCGGCCAACGCGCGGGGAGAGGCGGTTTGCGTATTGGGCGCTCTTCCGCTTCCTCGCTCACT
GACTCGCTGCGCTCGGTCGTTCGGCTGCGGCGAGCGGTATCAGCTCACTCAAAGGCGGTAATACGGTTAT
CCACAGAATCAGGGGATAACGCAGGAAAGAACATGTGAGCAAAAGGCCAGCAAAAGGCCAGGAACCGTAA
AAAGGCCGCGTTGCTGGCGTTTTTCCATAGGCTCCGCCCCCCTGACGAGCATCACAAAAATCGACGCTCA
AGTCAGAGGTGGCGAAACCCGACAGGACTATAAAGATACCAGGCGTTTCCCCCTGGAAGCTCCCTCGTGC
GCTCTCCTGTTCCGACCCTGCCGCTTACCGGATACCTGTCCGCCTTTCTCCCTTCGGGAAGCGTGGCGCT
TTCTCATAGCTCACGCTGTAGGTATCTCAGTTCGGTGTAGGTCGTTCGCTCCAAGCTGGGCTGTGTGCAC
GAACCCCCCGTTCAGCCCGACCGCTGCGCCTTATCCGGTAACTATCGTCTTGAGTCCAACCCGGTAAGAC
ACGACTTATCGCCACTGGCAGCAGCCACTGGTAACAGGATTAGCAGAGCGAGGTATGTAGGCGGTGCTAC
AGAGTTCTTGAAGTGGTGGCCTAACTACGGCTACACTAGAAGAACAGTATTTGGTATCTGCGCTCTGCTG
AAGCCAGTTACCTTCGGAAAAAGAGTTGGTAGCTCTTGATCCGGCAAACAAACCACCGCTGGTAGCGGTG
GTTTTTTTGTTTGCAAGCAGCAGATTACGCGCAGAAAAAAAGGATCTCAAGAAGATCCTTTGATCTTTTC
TACGGGGTCTGACGCTCAGTGGAACGAAAACTCACGTTAAGGGATTTTGGTCATGAGATTATCAAAAAGG
ATCTTCACCTAGATCCTTTTAAATTAAAAATGAAGTTTTAAATCAATCTAAAGTATATATGAGTAAACTT
GGTCTGACAGTTACCAATGCTTAATCAGTGAGGCACCTATCTCAGCGATCTGTCTATTTCGTTCATCCAT
AGTTGCCTGACTCCCCGTCGTGTAGATAACTACGATACGGGAGGGCTTACCATCTGGCCCCAGTGCTGCA
ATGATACCGCGAGACCCACGCTCACCGGCTCCAGATTTATCAGCAATAAACCAGCCAGCCGGAAGGGCCG
AGCGCAGAAGTGGTCCTGCAACTTTATCCGCCTCCATCCAGTCTATTAATTGTTGCCGGGAAGCTAGAGT
AAGTAGTTCGCCAGTTAATAGTTTGCGCAACGTTGTTGCCATTGCTACAGGCATCGTGGTGTCACGCTCG
TCGTTTGGTATGGCTTCATTCAGCTCCGGTTCCCAACGATCAAGGCGAGTTACATGATCCCCCATGTTGT
GCAAAAAAGCGGTTAGCTCCTTCGGTCCTCCGATCGTTGTCAGAAGTAAGTTGGCCGCAGTGTTATCACT
CATGGTTATGGCAGCACTGCATAATTCTCTTACTGTCATGCCATCCGTAAGATGCTTTTCTGTGACTGGT
GAGTACTCAACCAAGTCATTCTGAGAATAGTGTATGCGGCGACCGAGTTGCTCTTGCCCGGCGTCAATAC
GGGATAATACCGCGCCACATAGCAGAACTTTAAAAGTGCTCATCATTGGAAAACGTTCTTCGGGGCGAAA
ACTCTCAAGGATCTTACCGCTGTTGAGATCCAGTTCGATGTAACCCACTCGTGCACCCAACTGATCTTCA
GCATCTTTTACTTTCACCAGCGTTTCTGGGTGAGCAAAAACAGGAAGGCAAAATGCCGCAAAAAAGGGAA
TAAGGGCGACACGGAAATGTTGAATACTCATACTCTTCCTTTTTCAATATTATTGAAGCATTTATCAGGG
TTATTGTCTCATGAGCGGATACATATTTGAATGTATTTAGAAAAATAAACAAATAGGGGTTCCGCGCACA
TTTCCCCGAAAAGTGCCACCTGA
Features (pLannotate 1.2.2; 20 found; start..end, strand, type, name):
     32..84      -  misc_feature   bom (fragment): basis of mobility region from pBR322
    239..618     +  enhancer       CMV enhancer: human cytomegalovirus immediate early enhancer
    619..822     +  promoter       CMV promoter: human cytomegalovirus (CMV) immediate early promoter
    818..851     +  LTR            5' LTR (truncated) (fragment): truncated 5' long terminal repeat (LTR) from HIV-1
    867..885     +  promoter       T7 promoter: promoter for bacteriophage T7 RNA polymerase
   1321..1545    +  polyA_signal   bGH poly(A) signal: bovine growth hormone polyadenylation signal
   1549..1570    +  promoter       SV40 promoter (fragment): SV40 enhancer and early promoter
   1591..2019    +  rep_origin     f1 ori (sequence partly withheld): f1 bacteriophage origin of replication; arrow indicates direction of (+) strand synthesis
   2033..2362    +  promoter       SV40 promoter: SV40 enhancer and early promoter
   2410..2457    +  promoter       EM7 promoter: synthetic bacterial promoter&nbsp
   2476..2850    +  CDS            BleoR: antibiotic-binding protein; Sh ble from Streptoalloteichus hindustanus; confers resistance to bleomycin, phleomycin, and Zeocin™
   2860..2985    +  CDS            ble (fragment): BLE_KLEPN - Experimental evidence at protein level: Swiss-Prot protein existence level 1. Binding protein with a strong affinity to the bleomycin family of antibiotics. Binds to CL990; an antimitotic-antibiotic compound. From Klebsiella pneumoniae.
   2980..3101    +  polyA_signal   SV40 poly(A) signal: SV40 polyadenylation signal
   3174..3190    -  protein_bind   lac operator: The lac repressor binds to the lac operator to inhibit transcription in E. coli. This inhibition can be relieved by adding lactose or isopropyl-β-D-thiogalactopyranoside (IPTG). lac repressor encoded by lacI
   3198..3228    -  promoter       lac promoter: promoter for the E. coli lac operon
   3243..3264    -  protein_bind   CAP binding site: CAP binding activates transcription in the presence of cAMP. E. coli catabolite activator protein
   3277..3369    -  CDS            lacI (fragment): lac repressor; lacI; The lac repressor binds to the lac operator to inhibit transcription in E. coli. This inhibition can be relieved by adding lactose or isopropyl-β-D-thiogalactopyranoside (IPTG).
   3552..4140    -  rep_origin     ori: high-copy-number ColE1/pMB1/pBR322/pUC origin of replication
   4311..5171    -  CDS            AmpR: β-lactamase; bla; confers resistance to ampicillin, carbenicillin, and related antibiotics
   5172..5276    -  promoter       AmpR promoter: bla
