[The description below was written by a language model from this plasmid's Addgene catalogue record and pLannotate feature annotations shown in this document.]
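Description:
pST_DHN_VrDHN1a (or YSK2), also designated pBS0807, is a 5.3 kb mammalian expression plasmid carrying a dehydrin from the riverbank grape, Vitis riparia. The catalogue lists the backbone as YK 02. The "pST" prefix, the feature layout and the depositor's use of pSecTag2 B as the negative control suggest a pSecTag2-style vector, although the record does not state this outright. In E. coli the plasmid is maintained at high copy from a ColE1/pUC-type origin and selected with ampicillin through the bla gene and its native promoter. An f1 origin is also present, which would allow single-stranded DNA production.

The 393 bp insert was introduced by Gibson cloning. It is not annotated in the feature table but evidently occupies the unannotated gap between the T7 promoter and the bGH polyadenylation signal. Transcription in mammalian cells is driven by the human CMV immediate-early enhancer and promoter and terminated by the bGH poly(A) signal, while the T7 promoter offers a site for in vitro transcription or sequencing. No epitope tags, secretion leader or reporter are annotated or listed, so the record does not say whether the protein is fused to anything. A second cassette places the Sh ble gene under tandem SV40 early and EM7 promoters with an SV40 poly(A) signal, giving Zeocin/bleomycin-family resistance in both mammalian cells and bacteria. The short HIV-1 LTR, Klebsiella ble, lacI and extra SV40 promoter fragments are probably annotation artefacts or backbone remnants rather than functional parts.

The construct was built for a study testing whether proteins from extremotolerant organisms form condensates and attenuate apoptosis in human cells. The depositor notes it was among the top performers in that assay, protecting cells from apoptosis.
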