Addgene plasmid #185266: pST_DHN_VrDHN1a (or YSK2) (pBS0807)
Purpose: For the mammalian expression of the riverbank grape plant protein DHN_VrDHN1a (or YSK2). This is one of the top performing targets in our apoptosis assay (it protected from apoptosis).
Depositing lab: Pamela Silver. Depositing organization: Harvard Medical School. Publication: Natural and Designed Proteins Inspired by Extremotolerant Organisms Can Form Condensates and Attenuate Apoptosis in Human Cells. Veling MT, Nguyen DT, Thadani NN, Oster ME, Rollins NJ, Brock KP, Bethel NP, Lim S, Baker D, Way JC, Marks DS, Chang RL, Silver PA. ACS Synth Biol. 2022 Mar 18;11(3):1292-1302. doi: 10.1021/acssynbio.1c00572. Epub 2022 Feb 18. PubMed 35176859.
Backbone
  Vector backbone: YK 02
  Vector type: Mammalian Expression
Growth in bacteria
  Bacterial resistance: Ampicillin, 100 μg/mL
  Growth temperature: 37°C
  Growth strain: DH5alpha
  Copy number: High Copy
Gene/Insert
  Gene/Insert name: DHN_VrDHN1a (or YSK2)
  Species: V. riparia
  Insert size (bp): 393
  Cloning method: Gibson Cloning
Terms and licenses: Academic/Nonprofit Terms; Industry Terms: Not Available to Industry
Depositor comments: This is one of the top performing targets in our apoptosis assay (it protected from apoptosis). See supplemental table 2 in our paper to see its performance in our assay. The negative control for this assay is pSecTag2 B which can be obtained from Thermo here https://www.thermofisher.com/order/catalog/product/V90020
How to cite: pST_DHN_VrDHN1a (or YSK2) (pBS0807) was a gift from Pamela Silver (Addgene plasmid # 185266 ; http://n2t.net/addgene:185266 ; RRID:Addgene_185266)
